Addgene plasmid #138755: pPD526 VP16-ZF13
Purpose: Constitutive expression of VP16-ZF13 under the CMV promoter.
Depositing lab: Joshua Leonard. Depositing organization: Northwestern University. Publication: The COMET toolkit for composing customizable genetic programs in mammalian cells. Donahue PS, Draut JW, Muldoon JJ, Edelstein HI, Bagheri N, Leonard JN. Nat Commun. 2020 Feb 7;11(1):779. doi: 10.1038/s41467-019-14147-5. PubMed 32034124.
Backbone
  Vector backbone: pPD005 pcDNA Golden Gate
  Vector type: Mammalian Expression, Synthetic Biology
Growth in bacteria
  Bacterial resistance: Ampicillin, 100 μg/mL
  Growth temperature: 37°C
  Growth strain: DH5alpha
  Copy number: High Copy
Gene/Insert
  Gene/Insert name: VP16-ZF13
  Species: Synthetic
  Promoter: CMV
  Tag / fusion protein: 3xFlag (N terminal on insert)
  Cloning method: Restriction Enzyme; 5′ cloning site NheI (not destroyed); 3′ cloning site NotI (not destroyed)
  Sequencing primers: 5′ CGCAAATGGGCGGTAGGCGTG; 3′ TAGAAGGCACAGTCGAGG
Terms and licenses: Academic/Nonprofit Terms; Industry Terms: Not Available to Industry
Depositor comments: Leonard Lab plasmid reference number: L1292
How to cite: pPD526 VP16-ZF13 was a gift from Joshua Leonard (Addgene plasmid # 138755 ; http://n2t.net/addgene:138755 ; RRID:Addgene_138755)
