[The description below was written by a language model from this plasmid's Addgene catalogue record and pLannotate feature annotations shown in this document.]
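Description:
pPD526 VP16-ZF13 is a mammalian expression plasmid of about 5 kb, built on the pPD005 pcDNA Golden Gate backbone and classed as both a mammalian expression and a synthetic biology vector. It is maintained in E. coli through a high-copy ColE1/pUC-type origin and selected with ampicillin via the AmpR (β-lactamase) gene and its own promoter. An f1 origin from the pcDNA lineage is also present. Downstream of an SV40 early promoter the feature table shows only a short fragment of a bleomycin-family resistance gene followed by the SV40 poly(A) signal, so the annotation does not support an intact mammalian selection marker. This fits a plasmid meant mainly for transient transfection, although the record does not say so explicitly.

The payload is a synthetic transcription factor inserted between NheI and NotI sites. The human CMV immediate-early enhancer and promoter drive constitutive expression of an open reading frame that starts with an N-terminal 3xFLAG epitope tag. The tag is followed by the VP16 transactivation domain from herpes simplex virus 1 and then the ZF13 domain, and the transcript ends at the bovine growth hormone polyadenylation signal. The automated annotation detects the FLAG and VP16 segments but does not label the ZF13 portion, which presumably occupies the unannotated region between VP16 and the poly(A) signal. A T7 promoter sits just upstream of the coding sequence.

The construct belongs to the COMET toolkit for composing customizable genetic programs in mammalian cells. From its name and design, VP16-ZF13 would act as a constitutively expressed activator, with the zinc finger domain targeting matching binding sites in a partner promoter and VP16 recruiting the transcriptional machinery. The FLAG tag allows detection of the protein.
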