Features (pLannotate 1.2.2; 21 found; start..end, strand, type, name):
     28..80      -  misc_feature   bom (fragment): basis of mobility region from pBR322
    235..614     +  enhancer       CMV enhancer: human cytomegalovirus immediate early enhancer
    615..818     +  promoter       CMV promoter: human cytomegalovirus (CMV) immediate early promoter
    814..847     +  LTR            5' LTR (truncated) (fragment): truncated 5' long terminal repeat (LTR) from HIV-1
    863..881     +  promoter       T7 promoter: promoter for bacteriophage T7 RNA polymerase
    952..975     +  CDS            3xFLAG (fragment): three tandem FLAG® epitope tags
   1045..1278    +  CDS            VP16_HHV11 (fragment): Experimental evidence at protein level: Swiss-Prot protein existence level 1. May play a role in the aggregation of tegument proteins around nucleocapsids during virus morphogenesis. From Human herpesvirus 1 (strain 17) (HHV-1) (Human herpes simplex virus 1).
   1617..1728    +  polyA_signal   bGH poly(A) signal: bovine growth hormone polyadenylation signal
   1845..1866    +  promoter       SV40 promoter (fragment): SV40 enhancer and early promoter
   1887..2315    +  rep_origin     f1 ori (sequence partly withheld): f1 bacteriophage origin of replication; arrow indicates direction of (+) strand synthesis
   2320..2342    +  promoter       SV40 promoter (fragment): SV40 enhancer and early promoter
   2343..2534    +  promoter       SV40 promoter: SV40 early promoter
   2561..2659    +  CDS            ble (fragment): BLE_KLEPN - Experimental evidence at protein level: Swiss-Prot protein existence level 1. Binding protein with a strong affinity to the bleomycin family of antibiotics. Binds to CL990; an antimitotic-antibiotic compound. From Klebsiella pneumoniae.
   2654..2775    +  polyA_signal   SV40 poly(A) signal: SV40 polyadenylation signal
   2848..2864    -  protein_bind   lac operator: The lac repressor binds to the lac operator to inhibit transcription in E. coli. This inhibition can be relieved by adding lactose or isopropyl-β-D-thiogalactopyranoside (IPTG). lac repressor encoded by lacI
   2872..2902    -  promoter       lac promoter: promoter for the E. coli lac operon
   2917..2938    -  protein_bind   CAP binding site: CAP binding activates transcription in the presence of cAMP. E. coli catabolite activator protein
   2951..3043    -  CDS            lacI (fragment): lac repressor; lacI; The lac repressor binds to the lac operator to inhibit transcription in E. coli. This inhibition can be relieved by adding lactose or isopropyl-β-D-thiogalactopyranoside (IPTG).
   3226..3814    -  rep_origin     ori: high-copy-number ColE1/pMB1/pBR322/pUC origin of replication
   3985..4845    -  CDS            AmpR: β-lactamase; bla; confers resistance to ampicillin, carbenicillin, and related antibiotics
   4846..4950    -  promoter       AmpR promoter: bla
>Addgene plasmid #138755 | pPD526 VP16-ZF13 | addgene full sequence | sequence record 320120 | Addgene NGS Result
GACGGATCGGGAGATCTCCCGATCCCCTATGGTGCACTCTCAGTACAATCTGCTCTGATGCCGCATAGTT
AAGCCAGTATCTGCTCCCTGCTTGTGTGTTGGAGGTCGCTGAGTAGTGCGCGAGCAAAATTTAAGCTACA
ACAAGGCAAGGCTTGACCGACAATTGCATGAAGAATCTGCTTAGGGTTAGGCGTTTTGCGCTGCTTCGCG
ATGTACGGGCCAGATATACGCGTTGACATTGATTATTGACTAGTTATTAATAGTAATCAATTACGGGGTC
ATTAGTTCATAGCCCATATATGGAGTTCCGCGTTACATAACTTACGGTAAATGGCCCGCCTGGCTGACCG
CCCAACGACCCCCGCCCATTGACGTCAATAATGACGTATGTTCCCATAGTAACGCCAATAGGGACTTTCC
ATTGACGTCAATGGGTGGAGTATTTACGGTAAACTGCCCACTTGGCAGTACATCAAGTGTATCATATGCC
AAGTACGCCCCCTATTGACGTCAATGACGGTAAATGGCCCGCCTGGCATTATGCCCAGTACATGACCTTA
TGGGACTTTCCTACTTGGCAGTACATCTACGTATTAGTCATCGCTATTACCATGGTGATGCGGTTTTGGC
AGTACATCAATGGGCGTGGATAGCGGTTTGACTCACGGGGATTTCCAAGTCTCCACCCCATTGACGTCAA
TGGGAGTTTGTTTTGGCACCAAAATCAACGGGACTTTCCAAAATGTCGTAACAACTCCGCCCCATTGACG
CAAATGGGCGGTAGGCGTGTACGGTGGGAGGTCTATATAAGCAGAGCTCTCTGGCTAACTAGAGAACCCA
CTGCTTACTGGCTTATCGAAATTAATACGACTCACTATAGGGAGTCCCAAGCTGGCTAGCGCCACCATGG
ATTATAAGGATCACGATGGCGACTACAAGGACCACGATATTGACTACAAAGACGATGACGATAAAATGGC
TCCTAAGAAAAAGCGCAAAGTCGGTATCCATGGCGTTCCCGGATCCGTCGACGGTGGACTGCAGGCCCCA
CCAACCGATGTTTCTTTAGGTGATGAGTTACATTTGGACGGTGAGGACGTAGCTATGGCACATGCAGATG
CCTTAGACGATTTTGACTTGGATATGTTAGGAGATGGAGATTCACCAGGACCTGGTTTCACACCACACGA
TTCAGCTCCATACGGTGCTTTGGACATGGCCGATTTCGAATTTGAACAGATGTTTACTGATGCCTTGGGT
ATAGACGAATACGGTGGTGGAGGTACCGGTGGAGCTAGACCCGGGGAGCGCCCCTTCCAGTGTCGCATTT
GCATGCGGAACTTTTCGACTAATCAAAAATTGGAAGTTCATACCCGTACTCATACCGGTGAAAAACCGTT
TCAGTGTCGGATCTGTATGCGAAATTTCTCCGTTAGACATAATTTGCAAAGACATCTACGTACGCACACC
GGCGAGAAGCCATTCCAATGCCGAATATGCATGCGCAACTTCAGTCAACATCCAAATTTGACTAGACACC
TAAAAACCCACCTGAGAGGATCTTAAGCGGCCGCTCGAGTCTAGAGGGCCCGTTTAAACCCGCTGATCAG
CCTCGACTGTGCCTTCTAGTTGCCAGCCATCTGTTGTTTGCCCCTCCCCCGTGCCTTCCTTGACCCTGGA
AGGTGCCACTCCCACTGTCCTTTCCTAATAAAATGAGGAAATTGCATCGCATTGTCTGAGTAGGTGTCAT
TCTATTCTGGGGGGTGGGGTGGGGCAGGACAGCAAGGGGGAGGATTGGGAAGTCAATAGCAGGCATGCTG
GGGATGCGGTGGGCTCTATGGCTTCTGAGGCGGAAAGAACCAGCTGGGGCTCTAGGGGGTATCCCC
[124 nt withheld, positions 1887-2010]
C
[91 nt withheld, positions 2012-2102]
A
[49 nt withheld, positions 2104-2152]
CCTTTGACGTTGGAGTCCACGTTCTTT
[37 nt withheld, positions 2180-2216]
ACCCTATCTCGGTCTATTCTTTTGATTTATAAGGGATTTTGCCGATTTCGGCCTATTGGTTAAAAAATGA
GCTGATTTAACAAAAATTTAACGCGAATTAATTCTGTGGAATGTGTGTCAGTTAGGCTCAATTAGTCAGC
AACCATAGTCCCGCCCCTAACTCCGCCCATCCCGCCCCTAACTCCGCCCAGTTCCGCCCATTCTCCGCCC
CATGGCTGACTAATTTTTTTTATTTATGCAGAGGCCGAGGCCGCCTCTGCCTCTGAGCTATTCCAGAAGT
AGTGAGGAGGCTTTTTTGGAGGCCTAGGCTTTTGCAAAAAGCTCCCGGGAGCTTGTATATCCATTTTCGG
AGGTTGGGCTTCGGAATCGTTTTCCGGGACGCCGGCTGGATGATCCTCCAGCGCGGGGATCTCATGCTGG
AGTTCTTCGCCCACCCCAACTTGTTTATTGCAGCTTATAATGGTTACAAATAAAGCAATAGCATCACAAA
TTTCACAAATAAAGCATTTTTTTCACTGCATTCTAGTTGTGGTTTGTCCAAACTCATCAATGTATCTTAT
CATGTCTGTATACCGTCGACCTCTAGCTAGAGCTTGGCGTAATCATGGTCATAGCTGTTTCCTGTGTGAA
ATTGTTATCCGCTCACAATTCCACACAACATACGAGCCGGAAGCATAAAGTGTAAAGCCTGGGGTGCCTA
ATGAGTGAGCTAACTCACATTAATTGCGTTGCGCTCACTGCCCGCTTTCCAGTCGGGAAACCTGTCGTGC
CAGCTGCATTAATGAATCGGCCAACGCGCGGGGAGAGGCGGTTTGCGTATTGGGCGCTCTTCCGCTTCCT
CGCTCACTGACTCGCTGCGCTCGGTCGTTCGGCTGCGGCGAGCGGTATCAGCTCACTCAAAGGCGGTAAT
ACGGTTATCCACAGAATCAGGGGATAACGCAGGAAAGAACATGTGAGCAAAAGGCCAGCAAAAGGCCAGG
AACCGTAAAAAGGCCGCGTTGCTGGCGTTTTTCCATAGGCTCCGCCCCCCTGACGAGCATCACAAAAATC
GACGCTCAAGTCAGAGGTGGCGAAACCCGACAGGACTATAAAGATACCAGGCGTTTCCCCCTGGAAGCTC
CCTCGTGCGCTCTCCTGTTCCGACCCTGCCGCTTACCGGATACCTGTCCGCCTTTCTCCCTTCGGGAAGC
GTGGCGCTTTCTCATAGCTCACGCTGTAGGTATCTCAGTTCGGTGTAGGTCGTTCGCTCCAAGCTGGGCT
GTGTGCACGAACCCCCCGTTCAGCCCGACCGCTGCGCCTTATCCGGTAACTATCGTCTTGAGTCCAACCC
GGTAAGACACGACTTATCGCCACTGGCAGCAGCCACTGGTAACAGGATTAGCAGAGCGAGGTATGTAGGC
GGTGCTACAGAGTTCTTGAAGTGGTGGCCTAACTACGGCTACACTAGAAGAACAGTATTTGGTATCTGCG
CTCTGCTGAAGCCAGTTACCTTCGGAAAAAGAGTTGGTAGCTCTTGATCCGGCAAACAAACCACCGCTGG
TAGCGGTGGTTTTTTTGTTTGCAAGCAGCAGATTACGCGCAGAAAAAAAGGATCTCAAGAAGATCCTTTG
ATCTTTTCTACGGGGTCTGACGCTCAGTGGAACGAAAACTCACGTTAAGGGATTTTGGTCATGAGATTAT
CAAAAAGGATCTTCACCTAGATCCTTTTAAATTAAAAATGAAGTTTTAAATCAATCTAAAGTATATATGA
GTAAACTTGGTCTGACAGTTACCAATGCTTAATCAGTGAGGCACCTATCTCAGCGATCTGTCTATTTCGT
TCATCCATAGTTGCCTGACTCCCCGTCGTGTAGATAACTACGATACGGGAGGGCTTACCATCTGGCCCCA
GTGCTGCAATGATACCGCGAGATCCACGCTCACCGGCTCCAGATTTATCAGCAATAAACCAGCCAGCCGG
AAGGGCCGAGCGCAGAAGTGGTCCTGCAACTTTATCCGCCTCCATCCAGTCTATTAATTGTTGCCGGGAA
GCTAGAGTAAGTAGTTCGCCAGTTAATAGTTTGCGCAACGTTGTTGCCATTGCTACAGGCATCGTGGTGT
CACGCTCGTCGTTTGGTATGGCTTCATTCAGCTCCGGTTCCCAACGATCAAGGCGAGTTACATGATCCCC
CATGTTGTGCAAAAAAGCGGTTAGCTCCTTCGGTCCTCCGATCGTTGTCAGAAGTAAGTTGGCCGCAGTG
TTATCACTCATGGTTATGGCAGCACTGCATAATTCTCTTACTGTCATGCCATCCGTAAGATGCTTTTCTG
TGACTGGTGAGTACTCAACCAAGTCATTCTGAGAATAGTGTATGCGGCGACCGAGTTGCTCTTGCCCGGC
GTCAATACGGGATAATACCGCGCCACATAGCAGAACTTTAAAAGTGCTCATCATTGGAAAACGTTCTTCG
GGGCGAAAACTCTCAAGGATCTTACCGCTGTTGAGATCCAGTTCGATGTAACCCACTCGTGCACCCAACT
GATCTTCAGCATCTTTTACTTTCACCAGCGTTTCTGGGTGAGCAAAAACAGGAAGGCAAAATGCCGCAAA
AAAGGGAATAAGGGCGACACGGAAATGTTGAATACTCATACTCTTCCTTTTTCAATATTATTGAAGCATT
TATCAGGGTTATTGTCTCATGAGCGGATACATATTTGAATGTATTTAGAAAAATAAACAAATAGGGGTTC
CGCGCACATTTCCCCGAAAAGTGCCACCTGACGTC
