>Addgene plasmid #138755 | pPD526 VP16-ZF13 | depositor partial sequence | sequence record 268177 | VP16-ZF13 gene
ATGGATTATAAGGATCACGATGGCGACTACAAGGACCACGATATTGACTACAAAGACGATGACGATAAAA
TGGCTCCTAAGAAAAAGCGCAAAGTCGGTATCCATGGCGTTCCCGGATCCGTCGACGGTGGACTGCAGGC
CCCACCAACCGATGTTTCTTTAGGTGATGAGTTACATTTGGACGGTGAGGACGTAGCTATGGCACATGCA
GATGCCTTAGACGATTTTGACTTGGATATGTTAGGAGATGGAGATTCACCAGGACCTGGTTTCACACCAC
ACGATTCAGCTCCATACGGTGCTTTGGACATGGCCGATTTCGAATTTGAACAGATGTTTACTGATGCCTT
GGGTATAGACGAATACGGTGGTGGAGGTACCGGTGGAGCTAGACCCGGGGAGCGCCCCTTCCAGTGTCGC
ATTTGCATGCGGAACTTTTCGACTAATCAAAAATTGGAAGTTCATACCCGTACTCATACCGGTGAAAAAC
CGTTTCAGTGTCGGATCTGTATGCGAAATTTCTCCGTTAGACATAATTTGCAAAGACATCTACGTACGCA
CACCGGCGAGAAGCCATTCCAATGCCGAATATGCATGCGCAACTTCAGTCAACATCCAAATTTGACTAGA
CACCTAAAAACCCACCTGAGAGGATCTTAA
